Addgene plasmid #144970: TFORF3494
Purpose: Lentiviral vector for overexpressing transcription factor ORFs with unique 24-bp barcodes. Barcodes facilitate identification of transcription factors in pooled screens.
Depositing lab: Feng Zhang. Depositing organization: Broad Institute. Publication: A transcription factor atlas of directed differentiation. Joung J, Ma S, Tay T, Geiger-Schuller KR, Kirchgatterer PC, Verdine VK, Guo B, Arias-Garcia MA, Allen WE, Singh A, Kuksenko O, Abudayyeh OO, Gootenberg JS, Fu Z, Macrae RK, Buenrostro JD, Regev A, Zhang F. Cell. 2023 Jan 5;186(1):209-229.e26. doi: 10.1016/j.cell.2022.11.026. PubMed 36608654.
Backbone
  Vector backbone: pLX_TRC317
  Backbone manufacturer: Broad Institute Genetic Perturbation Platform
  Backbone size w/o insert (bp): 8264
  Vector type: Mammalian Expression, Lentiviral
  Selectable markers: Puromycin
Growth in bacteria
  Bacterial resistance: Ampicillin, 100 μg/mL
  Growth temperature: 37°C
  Growth strain: NEB Stable
  Copy number: High Copy
Gene/Insert
  Gene/Insert name: OSR2
  Species: H. sapiens (human)
  Insert size (bp): 1034
  Entrez Gene: OSR2
  Promoter: EF1a
  Tag / fusion protein: V5 (C terminal on insert)
  Cloning method: Gateway Cloning
  Sequencing primers: 5′ GGGTGGAGACTGAAGTTAGGCCAG; 3′ CACATAGCGTAAAAGGAGCAACATAG
Resource information
  A portion of this plasmid was derived from a plasmid made by: Broad Institute Genetic Perturbation Platform
Terms and licenses: Academic/Nonprofit Terms; Industry Terms: Not Available to Industry
Depositor comments: NM_053001.3 Please test multiple small colonies in case of plasmid recombination. To make this collection available in a timely manner, a portion of this collection was not fully sequenced by Addgene. If an Addgene verified full plasmid sequence is not available, please contact us prior to placing an order to request the full sequence.
How to cite: TFORF3494 was a gift from Feng Zhang (Addgene plasmid # 144970 ; http://n2t.net/addgene:144970 ; RRID:Addgene_144970)
