[The description below was written by a language model from this plasmid's Addgene catalogue record and pLannotate feature annotations shown in this document.]
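Description:
TFORF3494 is a lentiviral mammalian expression plasmid built on the pLX_TRC317 backbone from the Broad Institute Genetic Perturbation Platform. It carries the human transcription factor OSR2 open reading frame as one member of a barcoded transcription factor ORF library. In bacteria it is maintained through a high-copy ColE1/pUC-type origin with ampicillin resistance (β-lactamase). An f1 origin and leftover lac/T7/T3 cloning-vector elements are also present in the backbone. The depositor notes a risk of plasmid recombination, which is common for LTR-containing vectors.

The viral portion follows a self-inactivating HIV-1 design. An RSV promoter drives a truncated 5' LTR, followed by the Ψ packaging signal with a partial gag sequence, the RRE for Rev-dependent nuclear export, and a cPPT/CTS. A WPRE to enhance transcript expression and a ΔU3 3' LTR close the viral cassette, with an SV40 polyadenylation signal downstream. Within it, an SV40 early promoter/origin region drives puromycin N-acetyltransferase for selecting transduced cells. A separate EF-1α promoter drives the OSR2 ORF. The ORF was inserted by Gateway cloning, is flanked by attB1 and attB2 remnants, and is fused at its C terminus to a V5 epitope tag for detection. The automated annotation labels the coding region by homology to Xenopus osr2-a, but the catalogue identifies it as human OSR2.

According to the record, each construct in the collection carries a unique 24-bp barcode, although this is not annotated in the feature table. The barcode allows the overexpressed factor to be identified in pooled screens, such as those examining directed differentiation driven by transcription factors.
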