Features (pLannotate 1.2.2; 34 found; start..end, strand, type, name):
      5..231     +  promoter       RSV promoter: Rous sarcoma virus enhancer/promoter
    232..412     +  LTR            5' LTR (truncated): truncated 5' long terminal repeat (LTR) from HIV-1
    459..584     +  misc_feature   HIV-1 Ψ: packaging signal of human immunodeficiency virus type 1
    568..931     +  CDS            HIV-1 gag (fragment): gag protein from human immunodeficiency virus 1; gag
   1077..1310    +  misc_feature   RRE: The Rev response element (RRE) of HIV-1 allows for Rev-dependent mRNA export from the nucleus to the cytoplasm.
   1687..1713    +  CDS            Rev (fragment): human immunodeficiency virus 1 (HIV-1) Rev protein; rev; enhances nuclear export of unspliced and incompletely spliced viral mRNAs
   1720..1743    +  promoter       SV40 promoter (fragment): SV40 early promoter
   1744..1815    +  promoter       SV40 promoter (fragment): SV40 enhancer and early promoter
   1839..1974    +  rep_origin     SV40 ori: SV40 origin of replication
   2020..2616    +  CDS            PuroR (fragment): puromycin N-acetyltransferase; pac from Streptomyces; confers resistance to puromycin
   2665..2782    +  misc_feature   cPPT/CTS: central polypurine tract and central termination sequence of HIV-1
   2847..2913    +  CDS            small t antigen (fragment): SV40 (simian virus 40) small t antigen
   2920..4098    +  promoter       EF-1α promoter: strong constitutive promoter for human elongation factor EF-1α
   4119..4136    +  protein_bind   attB1 (fragment): mutant version of attB; core recombination site for the Gateway® BP reaction BP Clonase™
   4142..4954    +  CDS            osr2-a: OSR2A_XENLA - Also known as osr2 From Xenopus laevis (African clawed frog).
   4977..4994    -  protein_bind   attB2 (fragment): mutant version of attB; core recombination site for the Gateway® BP reaction BP Clonase™
   5003..5044    +  CDS            V5 tag: epitope tag from simian virus 5
   5060..5113    +  promoter       U6 promoter (fragment): RNA polymerase III promoter for human U6 snRNA
   5155..5743    +  misc_feature   WPRE: woodchuck hepatitis virus posttranscriptional regulatory element
   5794..5813    +  misc_feature   cPPT/CTS (fragment): central polypurine tract and central termination sequence of HIV-1
   5815..6048    +  LTR            3' LTR (ΔU3): self-inactivating 3' long terminal repeat (LTR) from HIV-1
   6126..6247    +  polyA_signal   SV40 poly(A) signal: SV40 polyadenylation signal
   6287..6422    +  rep_origin     SV40 ori: SV40 origin of replication
   6443..6461    -  promoter       T7 promoter: promoter for bacteriophage T7 RNA polymerase
   6469..6624    +  CDS            lacZα (fragment): LacZα fragment of β-galactosidase; lacZ fragment
   6629..7057    +  rep_origin     f1 ori (sequence partly withheld): f1 bacteriophage origin of replication; arrow indicates direction of (+) strand synthesis
   7110..7214    +  promoter       AmpR promoter: bla
   7215..8075    +  CDS            AmpR: β-lactamase; bla; confers resistance to ampicillin, carbenicillin, and related antibiotics
   8246..8834    +  rep_origin     ori: high-copy-number ColE1/pMB1/pBR322/pUC origin of replication
   9017..9109    +  CDS            lacI (fragment): lac repressor; lacI; The lac repressor binds to the lac operator to inhibit transcription in E. coli. This inhibition can be relieved by adding lactose or isopropyl-β-D-thiogalactopyranoside (IPTG).
   9122..9143    +  protein_bind   CAP binding site: CAP binding activates transcription in the presence of cAMP. E. coli catabolite activator protein
   9158..9188    +  promoter       lac promoter: promoter for the E. coli lac operon
   9196..9212    +  protein_bind   lac operator: The lac repressor binds to the lac operator to inhibit transcription in E. coli. This inhibition can be relieved by adding lactose or isopropyl-β-D-thiogalactopyranoside (IPTG). lac repressor encoded by lacI
   9257..9275    +  promoter       T3 promoter: promoter for bacteriophage T3 RNA polymerase
>Addgene plasmid #144970 | TFORF3494 | addgene full sequence | sequence record 404530 | Addgene NGS Result
TTAATGTAGTCTTATGCAATACTCTTGTAGTCTTGCAACATGGTAACGATGAGTTAGCAACATGCCTTAC
AAGGAGAGAAAAAGCACCGTGCATGCCGATTGGTGGAAGTAAGGTGGTACGATCGTGCCTTATTAGGAAG
GCAACAGACGGGTCTGACATGGATTGGACGAACCACTGAATTGCCGCATTGCAGAGATATTGTATTTAAG
TGCCTAGCTCGATACATAAACGGGTCTCTCTGGTTAGACCAGATCTGAGCCTGGGAGCTCTCTGGCTAAC
TAGGGAACCCACTGCTTAAGCCTCAATAAAGCTTGCCTTGAGTGCTTCAAGTAGTGTGTGCCCGTCTGTT
GTGTGACTCTGGTAACTAGAGATCCCTCAGACCCTTTTAGTCAGTGTGGAAAATCTCTAGCAGTGGCGCC
CGAACAGGGACTTGAAAGCGAAAGGGAAACCAGAGGAGCTCTCTCGACGCAGGACTCGGCTTGCTGAAGC
GCGCACGGCAAGAGGCGAGGGGCGGCGACTGGTGAGTACGCCAAAAATTTTGACTAGCGGAGGCTAGAAG
GAGAGAGATGGGTGCGAGAGCGTCAGTATTAAGCGGGGGAGAATTAGATCGCGATGGGAAAAAATTCGGT
TAAGGCCAGGGGGAAAGAAAAAATATAAATTAAAACATATAGTATGGGCAAGCAGGGAGCTAGAACGATT
CGCAGTTAATCCTGGCCTGTTAGAAACATCAGAAGGCTGTAGACAAATACTGGGACAGCTACAACCATCC
CTTCAGACAGGATCAGAAGAACTTAGATCATTATATAATACAGTAGCAACCCTCTATTGTGTGCATCAAA
GGATAGAGATAAAAGACACCAAGGAAGCTTTAGACAAGATAGAGGAAGAGCAAAACAAAAGTAAGACCAC
CGCACAGCAAGCGGCCGCTGATCTTCAGACCTGGAGGAGGAGATATGAGGGACAATTGGAGAAGTGAATT
ATATAAATATAAAGTAGTAAAAATTGAACCATTAGGAGTAGCACCCACCAAGGCAAAGAGAAGAGTGGTG
CAGAGAGAAAAAAGAGCAGTGGGAATAGGAGCTTTGTTCCTTGGGTTCTTGGGAGCAGCAGGAAGCACTA
TGGGCGCAGCGTCAATGACGCTGACGGTACAGGCCAGACAATTATTGTCTGGTATAGTGCAGCAGCAGAA
CAATTTGCTGAGGGCTATTGAGGCGCAACAGCATCTGTTGCAACTCACAGTCTGGGGCATCAAGCAGCTC
CAGGCAAGAATCCTGGCTGTGGAAAGATACCTAAAGGATCAACAGCTCCTGGGGATTTGGGGTTGCTCTG
GAAAACTCATTTGCACCACTGCTGTGCCTTGGAATGCTAGTTGGAGTAATAAATCTCTGGAACAGATTTG
GAATCACACGACCTGGATGGAGTGGGACAGAGAAATTAACAATTACACAAGCTTAATACACTCCTTAATT
GAAGAATCGCAAAACCAGCAAGAAAAGAATGAACAAGAATTATTGGAATTAGATAAATGGGCAAGTTTGT
GGAATTGGTTTAACATAACAAATTGGCTGTGGTATATAAAATTATTCATAATGATAGTAGGAGGCTTGGT
AGGTTTAAGAATAGTTTTTGCTGTACTTTCTATAGTGAATAGAGTTAGGCAGGGATATTCACCATTATCG
TTTCAGACCCACCTCCCAACCCCGAGGGGACCCATGCATTGCATCTCAATTAGTCAGCAACCAGGTGTGG
AAAGTCCCCAGGCTCCCCAGCAGGCAGAAGTATGCAAAGCATGCGTCTCAATTAGTCAGCAACCATAGTC
CCGCCCCTAACTCCGCCCATCCCGCCCCTAACTCCGCCCAGTTCCGCCCATTCTCCGCCCCATGGCTGAC
TAATTTTTTTTATTTATGCAGAGGCCGAGGCCGCCTCGGCCTCTGAGCTATTCCAGAAGTAGTGAGGAGG
CTTTTTTGGAGGCCTAGGCTTTTGCAAAAAGCTTTCTAGAGGTACCACCGGAGCTTACCATGACCGAGTA
CAAGCCCACGGTGCGCCTCGCCACCCGCGACGACGTCCCCAGGGCCGTACGCACCCTCGCCGCCGCGTTC
GCCGACTACCCCGCCACGCGCCACACCGTCGATCCGGACCGCCACATCGAGCGGGTCACCGAGCTGCAAG
AACTCTTCCTCACGCGCGTCGGGCTCGACATCGGCAAGGTGTGGGTCGCGGACGACGGCGCCGCCGTGGC
GGTCTGGACCACGCCGGAGAGCGTCGAAGCGGGGGCGGTGTTCGCCGAGATCGGCCCGCGCATGGCCGAG
TTGAGCGGTTCCCGGCTGGCCGCGCAGCAACAGATGGAAGGCCTCCTGGCGCCGCACCGGCCCAAGGAGC
CCGCGTGGTTCCTGGCCACCGTCGGCGTCTCGCCCGACCACCAGGGCAAGGGTCTGGGCAGCGCCGTCGT
GCTCCCCGGAGTGGAGGCGGCCGAGCGCGCCGGGGTGCCCGCCTTCCTGGAGACCTCCGCGCCCCGCAAC
CTCCCCTTCTACGAGCGGCTCGGCTTCACCGTCACCGCCGACGTCGAGGTGCCCGAAGGACCGCGCACCT
GGTGCATGACCCGCAAGCCCGGTGCCAGTTAACGAATTCTAGATCTTGAGACAAATGGCAGTATTCATCC
ACAATTTTAAAAGAAAAGGGGGGATTGGGGGGTACAGTGCAGGGGAAAGAATAGTAGACATAATAGCAAC
AGACATACAAACTAAAGAATTACAAAAACAAATTACAAAAATTCAAAATTTTCGGGTTTATTACAGGGAC
AGCAGAGATCCACTTTGGCGCCGGCTCGAGGCCTGCAGGTGCAAAGATGGATAAAGTTTTAAACAGAGAG
GAATCTTTGCAGCTAATGGACCTTCTAGGTCTTGAAAGGAGTGGGAATTGGCTCCGGTGCCCGTCAGTGG
GCAGAGCGCACATCGCCCACAGTCCCCGAGAAGTTGGGGGGAGGGGTCGGCAATTGAACCGGTGCCTAGA
GAAGGTGGCGCGGGGTAAACTGGGAAAGTGATGTCGTGTACTGGCTCCGCCTTTTTCCCGAGGGTGGGGG
AGAACCGTATATAAGTGCAGTAGTCGCCGTGAACGTTCTTTTTCGCAACGGGTTTGCCGCCAGAACACAG
GTAAGTGCCGTGTGTGGTTCCCGCGGGCCTGGCCTCTTTACGGGTTATGGCCCTTGCGTGCCTTGAATTA
CTTCCACCTGGCTGCAGTACGTGATTCTTGATCCCGAGCTTCGGGTTGGAAGTGGGTGGGAGAGTTCGAG
GCCTTGCGCTTAAGGAGCCCCTTCGCCTCGTGCTTGAGTTGAGGCCTGGCCTGGGCGCTGGGGCCGCCGC
GTGCGAATCTGGTGGCACCTTCGCGCCTGTCTCGCTGCTTTCGATAAGTCTCTAGCCATTTAAAATTTTT
GATGACCTGCTGCGACGCTTTTTTTCTGGCAAGATAGTCTTGTAAATGCGGGCCAAGATCTGCACACTGG
TATTTCGGTTTTTGGGGCCGCGGGCGGCGACGGGGCCCGTGCGTCCCAGCGCACATGTTCGGCGAGGCGG
GGCCTGCGAGCGCGGCCACCGAGAATCGGACGGGGGTAGTCTCAAGCTGGCCGGCCTGCTCTGGTGCCTG
GCCTCGCGCCGCCGTGTATCGCCCCGCCCTGGGCGGCAAGGCTGGCCCGGTCGGCACCAGTTGCGTGAGC
GGAAAGATGGCCGCTTCCCGGCCCTGCTGCAGGGAGCTCAAAATGGAGGACGCGGCGCTCGGGAGAGCGG
GCGGGTGAGTCACCCACACAAAGGAAAAGGGCCTTTCCGTCCTCAGCCGTCGCTTCATGTGACTCCACGG
AGTACCGGGCGCCGTCCAGGCACCTCGATTAGTTCTCGAGCTTTTGGAGTACGTCGTCTTTAGGTTGGGG
GGAGGGGTTTTATGCGATGGAGTTTCCCCACACTGAGTGGGTGGAGACTGAAGTTAGGCCAGCTTGGCAC
TTGATGTAATTCTCCTTGGAATTTGCCCTTTTTGAGTTTGGATCTTGGTTCATTCTCAAGCCTCAGACAG
TGGTTCAAAGTTTTTTTCTTCCATTTCAGGTGTCGTGAGGCTAGCATCGATTGATCAACAAGTTTGTACA
AAAAAGTTGGCATGGGGAGCAAGGCTCTGCCAGCGCCCATCCCGCTCCACCCGTCGCTGCAGCTCACCAA
TTACTCCTTCCTGCAGGCCGTGAACACCTTCCCGGCCACGGTGGACCACCTGCAGGGCCTGTACGGTCTC
AGCGCGGTACAGACCATGCACATGAACCACTGGACGCTGGGGTATCCCAATGTGCACGAGATCACCCGCT
CCACCATCACGGAGATGGCGGCGGCGCAGGGCCTCGTGGACGCGCGCTTCCCCTTCCCGGCCCTGCCTTT
TACCACCCACCTATTCCACCCCAAGCAGGGGGCCATTGCCCACGTCCTCCCAGCCCTGCACAAGGACCGG
CCCCGTTTTGACTTTGCCAATTTGGCGGTGGCTGCCACGCAAGAGGATCCGCCTAAGATGGGAGACCTGA
GCAAGCTGAGCCCAGGACTGGGTAGCCCCATCTCGGGCCTCAGTAAATTGACTCCGGACAGAAAGCCCTC
TCGAGGAAGGTTGCCCTCCAAAACGAAAAAAGAGTTTATCTGCAAGTTTTGCGGCAGACACTTTACCAAA
TCCTACAATTTGCTCATCCATGAGAGGACCCACACGGACGAGAGGCCGTACACGTGTGACATCTGCCACA
AGGCCTTCCGGAGGCAAGATCACCTGCGGGATCACAGATACATCCATTCCAAAGAAAAACCCTTCAAATG
TCAGGAGTGTGGGAAAGGATTTTGTCAGTCTAGAACTCTAGCAGTTCACAAAACTTTACACATGCAGACA
TCAAGCCCTACAGCTGCGAGCAGTGCGGCAAAGTGTTCAGGCGAAACTGTGATCTGCGGCGGCACAGCCT
GTCCAACTTTCTTGTACAAAGTGGTTGATATCGGTAAGCCTATCCCTAACCCTCTCCTCGGTCTCGATTC
TACGTAGTAATGAACTAGTCCGTAACTTGAAAGTATTTCGATTTCTTGGCTTTATATATCTTGTGGAAAG
GACGAGACTACATAAGCTGTAGTGCCGGCACGCGTTAAGTCGACAATCAACCTCTGGATTACAAAATTTG
TGAAAGATTGACTGGTATTCTTAACTATGTTGCTCCTTTTACGCTATGTGGATACGCTGCTTTAATGCCT
TTGTATCATGCTATTGCTTCCCGTATGGCTTTCATTTTCTCCTCCTTGTATAAATCCTGGTTGCTGTCTC
TTTATGAGGAGTTGTGGCCCGTTGTCAGGCAACGTGGCGTGGTGTGCACTGTGTTTGCTGACGCAACCCC
CACTGGTTGGGGCATTGCCACCACCTGTCAGCTCCTTTCCGGGACTTTCGCTTTCCCCCTCCCTATTGCC
ACGGCGGAACTCATCGCCGCCTGCCTTGCCCGCTGCTGGACAGGGGCTCGGCTGTTGGGCACTGACAATT
CCGTGGTGTTGTCGGGGAAATCATCGTCCTTTCCTTGGCTGCTCGCCTGTGTTGCCACCTGGATTCTGCG
CGGGACGTCCTTCTGCTACGTCCCTTCGGCCCTCAATCCAGCGGACCTTCCTTCCCGCGGCCTGCTGCCG
GCTCTGCGGCCTCTTCCGCGTCTTCGCCTTCGCCCTCAGACGAGTCGGATCTCCCTTTGGGCCGCCTCCC
CGCGTCGACTTTAAGACCAATGACTTACAAGGCAGCTGTAGATCTTAGCCACTTTTTAAAAGAAAAGGGG
GGACTGGAAGGGCTAATTCACTCCCAACGAAGACAAGATCTGCTTTTTGCTTGTACTGGGTCTCTCTGGT
TAGACCAGATCTGAGCCTGGGAGCTCTCTGGCTAACTAGGGAACCCACTGCTTAAGCCTCAATAAAGCTT
GCCTTGAGTGCTTCAAGTAGTGTGTGCCCGTCTGTTGTGTGACTCTGGTAACTAGAGATCCCTCAGACCC
TTTTAGTCAGTGTGGAAAATCTCTAGCAGTACGTATAGTAGTTCATGTCATCTTATTATTCAGTATTTAT
AACTTGCAAAGAAATGAATATCAGAGAGTGAGAGGAACTTGTTTATTGCAGCTTATAATGGTTACAAATA
AAGCAATAGCATCACAAATTTCACAAATAAAGCATTTTTTTCACTGCATTCTAGTTGTGGTTTGTCCAAA
CTCATCAATGTATCTTATCATGTCTGGCTCTAGCTATCCCGCCCCTAACTCCGCCCATCCCGCCCCTAAC
TCCGCCCAGTTCCGCCCATTCTCCGCCCCATGGCTGACTAATTTTTTTTATTTATGCAGAGGCCGAGGCC
GCCTCGGCCTCTGAGCTATTCCAGAAGTAGTGAGGAGGCTTTTTTGGAGGCCTAGGGACGTACCCAATTC
GCCCTATAGTGAGTCGTATTACGCGCGCTCACTGGCCGTCGTTTTACAACGTCGTGACTGGGAAAACCCT
GGCGTTACCCAACTTAATCGCCTTGCAGCACATCCCCCTTTCGCCAGCTGGCGTAATAGCGAAGAGGCCC
GCACCGATCGCCCTTCCCAACAGTTGCGCAGCCTGAATGGCGAATGGG
[124 nt withheld, positions 6629-6752]
C
[91 nt withheld, positions 6754-6844]
A
[49 nt withheld, positions 6846-6894]
CCTTTGACGTTGGAGTCCACGTTCTTT
[37 nt withheld, positions 6922-6958]
ACCCTATCTCGGTCTATTCTTTTGATTTATAAGGGATTTTGCCGATTTCGGCCTATTGGTTAAAAAATGA
GCTGATTTAACAAAAATTTAACGCGAATTTTAACAAAATATTAACGCTTACAATTTAGGTGGCACTTTTC
GGGGAAATGTGCGCGGAACCCCTATTTGTTTATTTTTCTAAATACATTCAAATATGTATCCGCTCATGAG
ACAATAACCCTGATAAATGCTTCAATAATATTGAAAAAGGAAGAGTATGAGTATTCAACATTTCCGTGTC
GCCCTTATTCCCTTTTTTGCGGCATTTTGCCTTCCTGTTTTTGCTCACCCAGAAACGCTGGTGAAAGTAA
AAGATGCTGAAGATCAGTTGGGTGCACGAGTGGGTTACATCGAACTGGATCTCAACAGCGGTAAGATCCT
TGAGAGTTTTCGCCCCGAAGAACGTTTTCCAATGATGAGCACTTTTAAAGTTCTGCTATGTGGCGCGGTA
TTATCCCGTATTGACGCCGGGCAAGAGCAACTCGGTCGCCGCATACACTATTCTCAGAATGACTTGGTTG
AGTACTCACCAGTCACAGAAAAGCATCTTACGGATGGCATGACAGTAAGAGAATTATGCAGTGCTGCCAT
AACCATGAGTGATAACACTGCGGCCAACTTACTTCTGACAACGATCGGAGGACCGAAGGAGCTAACCGCT
TTTTTGCACAACATGGGGGATCATGTAACTCGCCTTGATCGTTGGGAACCGGAGCTGAATGAAGCCATAC
CAAACGACGAGCGTGACACCACGATGCCTGTAGCAATGGCAACAACGTTGCGCAAACTATTAACTGGCGA
ACTACTTACTCTAGCTTCCCGGCAACAATTAATAGACTGGATGGAGGCGGATAAAGTTGCAGGACCACTT
CTGCGCTCGGCCCTTCCGGCTGGCTGGTTTATTGCTGATAAATCTGGAGCCGGTGAGCGTGGGTCTCGCG
GTATCATTGCAGCACTGGGGCCAGATGGTAAGCCCTCCCGTATCGTAGTTATCTACACGACGGGGAGTCA
GGCAACTATGGATGAACGAAATAGACAGATCGCTGAGATAGGTGCCTCACTGATTAAGCATTGGTAACTG
TCAGACCAAGTTTACTCATATATACTTTAGATTGATTTAAAACTTCATTTTTAATTTAAAAGGATCTAGG
TGAAGATCCTTTTTGATAATCTCATGACCAAAATCCCTTAACGTGAGTTTTCGTTCCACTGAGCGTCAGA
CCCCGTAGAAAAGATCAAAGGATCTTCTTGAGATCCTTTTTTTCTGCGCGTAATCTGCTGCTTGCAAACA
AAAAAACCACCGCTACCAGCGGTGGTTTGTTTGCCGGATCAAGAGCTACCAACTCTTTTTCCGAAGGTAA
CTGGCTTCAGCAGAGCGCAGATACCAAATACTGTTCTTCTAGTGTAGCCGTAGTTAGGCCACCACTTCAA
GAACTCTGTAGCACCGCCTACATACCTCGCTCTGCTAATCCTGTTACCAGTGGCTGCTGCCAGTGGCGAT
AAGTCGTGTCTTACCGGGTTGGACTCAAGACGATAGTTACCGGATAAGGCGCAGCGGTCGGGCTGAACGG
GGGGTTCGTGCACACAGCCCAGCTTGGAGCGAACGACCTACACCGAACTGAGATACCTACAGCGTGAGCT
ATGAGAAAGCGCCACGCTTCCCGAAGGGAGAAAGGCGGACAGGTATCCGGTAAGCGGCAGGGTCGGAACA
GGAGAGCGCACGAGGGAGCTTCCAGGGGGAAACGCCTGGTATCTTTATAGTCCTGTCGGGTTTCGCCACC
TCTGACTTGAGCGTCGATTTTTGTGATGCTCGTCAGGGGGGCGGAGCCTATGGAAAAACGCCAGCAACGC
GGCCTTTTTACGGTTCCTGGCCTTTTGCTGGCCTTTTGCTCACATGTTCTTTCCTGCGTTATCCCCTGAT
TCTGTGGATAACCGTATTACCGCCTTTGAGTGAGCTGATACCGCTCGCCGCAGCCGAACGACCGAGCGCA
GCGAGTCAGTGAGCGAGGAAGCGGAAGAGCGCCCAATACGCAAACCGCCTCTCCCCGCGCGTTGGCCGAT
TCATTAATGCAGCTGGCACGACAGGTTTCCCGACTGGAAAGCGGGCAGTGAGCGCAACGCAATTAATGTG
AGTTAGCTCACTCATTAGGCACCCCAGGCTTTACACTTTATGCTTCCGGCTCGTATGTTGTGTGGAATTG
TGAGCGGATAACAATTTCACACAGGAAACAGCTATGACCATGATTACGCCAAGCGCGCAATTAACCCTCA
CTAAAGGGAACAAAAGCTGGAGCTGCAAGC
