>Addgene plasmid #144970 | TFORF3494 | depositor partial sequence | sequence record 287025 | Insert
ATCGATTGATCAACAAGTTTGTACAAAAAAGTTGGCATGGGGAGCAAGGCTCTGCCAGCGCCCATCCCGC
TCCACCCGTCGCTGCAGCTCACCAATTACTCCTTCCTGCAGGCCGTGAACACCTTCCCGGCCACGGTGGA
CCACCTGCAGGGCCTGTACGGTCTCAGCGCGGTACAGACCATGCACATGAACCACTGGACGCTGGGGTAT
CCCAATGTGCACGAGATCACCCGCTCCACCATCACGGAGATGGCGGCGGCGCAGGGCCTCGTGGACGCGC
GCTTCCCCTTCCCGGCCCTGCCTTTTACCACCCACCTATTCCACCCCAAGCAGGGGGCCATTGCCCACGT
CCTCCCAGCCCTGCACAAGGACCGGCCCCGTTTTGACTTTGCCAATTTGGCGGTGGCTGCCACGCAAGAG
GATCCGCCTAAGATGGGAGACCTGAGCAAGCTGAGCCCAGGACTGGGTAGCCCCATCTCGGGCCTCAGTA
AATTGACTCCGGACAGAAAGCCCTCTCGAGGAAGGTTGCCCTCCAAAACGAAAAAAGAGTTTATCTGCAA
GTTTTGCGGCAGACACTTTACCAAATCCTACAATTTGCTCATCCATGAGAGGACCCACACGGACGAGAGG
CCGTACACGTGTGACATCTGCCACAAGGCCTTCCGGAGGCAAGATCACCTGCGGGATCACAGATACATCC
ATTCCAAAGAAAAACCCTTCAAATGTCAGGAGTGTGGGAAAGGATTTTGTCAGTCTAGAACTCTAGCAGT
TCACAAAACTTTACACATGCAGACATCAAGCCCTACAGCTGCGAGCAGTGCGGCAAAGTGTTCAGGCGAA
ACTGTGATCTGCGGCGGCACAGCCTGTCCAACTTTCTTGTACAAAGTGGTTGATATCGGTAAGCCTATCC
CTAACCCTCTCCTCGGTCTCGATTCTACGTAGTAATGAACTAGTCCGTAACTTGAAAGTATTTCGATTTC
TTGGCTTTATATATCTTGTGGAAAGGACGAGACTACATAAGCTGTAGTGCCGGC
