>Addgene plasmid #144970 | TFORF3494 | depositor partial sequence | sequence record 287026 | Barcode
GACTACATAAGCTGTAGTGCCGGC
